Addgene plasmid #191312: pTETDuet_F31YDHFR_R127ATS
Purpose: Bacterial co-expression of E. coli folA (Dihydrofolate Reductase) and E. coli thyA (Thymidylate Synthase)
Depositing lab: Kimberly Reynolds. Depositing organization: University of Texas Southwestern Medical Center. Publication: The genetic landscape of a metabolic interaction. Nguyen TN, Ingle C, Thompson S, Reynolds KA. Nat Commun. 2024 Apr 18;15(1):3351. doi: 10.1038/s41467-024-47671-0. PubMed 38637543.
Backbone
  Vector backbone: pTET-duet
  Vector type: Bacterial Expression
Growth in bacteria
  Bacterial resistance: Chloramphenicol, 25 μg/mL
  Growth temperature: 30°C
  Growth strain: DH5alpha
  Copy number: Low Copy
Gene/Insert
  Gene/Insert name: folA, thyA (alt names: DHFR; TS)
  Species: E. coli
  Mutation: F31Y DHFR/R127A TYMS
  Promoter: T7 (folA), Tet (thyA)
  Cloning method: Restriction Enzyme; 5′ cloning site EcoNI (not destroyed); 3′ cloning site NotI (not destroyed)
  Sequencing primers: 5′ _GGATCTCGACGCTCTCCCTT; 3′ _CCGCTGAGCAATAACTAGC
Terms and licenses: Academic/Nonprofit Terms; Industry Terms: Not Available to Industry
Depositor comments: Please visit https://doi.org/10.1101/2023.05.28.542639 for bioRxiv preprint.
How to cite: pTETDuet_F31YDHFR_R127ATS was a gift from Kimberly Reynolds (Addgene plasmid # 191312 ; http://n2t.net/addgene:191312 ; RRID:Addgene_191312)
