[The description below was written by a language model from this plasmid's Addgene catalogue record and pLannotate feature annotations shown in this document.]
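Description:
pTETDuet_F31YDHFR_R127ATS is a 5.2 kb bacterial expression plasmid built on the pTET-duet backbone, a two-cassette "Duet"-style vector for co-expressing a pair of genes in E. coli. It replicates from a p15A origin, which is compatible with ColE1-type plasmids, and is recorded as low copy. Selection is by chloramphenicol through the cat gene under its native promoter. Short annotated fragments of an RSF origin, IS1 and the tetracycline resistance gene appear to be backbone remnants rather than functional elements.

The payload consists of two E. coli folate-metabolism enzymes, each carrying a point mutation. The folA gene encoding dihydrofolate reductase (DHFR, F31Y) sits downstream of a T7 promoter with an adjacent lac operator and a T7 gene 10 ribosome binding site. The plasmid also carries lacI with its own promoter, so this cassette is subject to lac repressor control and relievable by IPTG. The thyA gene encoding thymidylate synthase (TS, R127A) follows in the same orientation under the PLtetO-1 promoter, a lambda PL derivative bearing tet operator sites. No tetR gene is annotated on the plasmid, so any tet regulation would depend on repressor supplied by the host. Fragments of S-Tag and SET1 coding sequence lie between thyA and a T7 terminator; the record does not indicate that they are fused to the enzyme.

Thymidylate synthase consumes methylenetetrahydrofolate and releases dihydrofolate, which DHFR reduces, so the two enzymes are metabolically coupled. This construct is associated with a study mapping the genetic landscape of that metabolic interaction, providing a defined DHFR/TS variant pair for co-expression in bacteria.
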