Features (pLannotate 1.2.2; 19 found; start..end, strand, type, name):
     34..107     +  promoter       PLtetO-1 promoter: modified phage lambda PL promoter with tet operator sites (Lutz and Bujard, 1997)
    149..940     +  CDS            thyA: TYSY_ECO57 - Experimental evidence at protein level: Swiss-Prot protein existence level 1. Catalyzes the reductive methylation of 2'-deoxyuridine-5'- monophosphate (dUMP) to 2'-deoxythymidine-5'-monophosphate (dTMP) while utilizing 5,10-methylenetetrahydrofolate (mTHF) as the methyl donor and reductant in the reaction, yielding dihydrofolate (DHF) as a by- product. This enzymatic reaction provides an intracellular de novo source of dTMP, an essential precursor for DNA biosynthesis. From Escherichia coli O157:H7.
    956..997     +  CDS            S-Tag (fragment): affinity and epitope tag derived from pancreatic ribonuclease A
   1027..1044    +  CDS            SET1 (fragment): solubility-enhancement tag derived from T7 phage gene 10B
   1052..1099    +  terminator     T7 terminator: transcription terminator for bacteriophage T7 RNA polymerase
   1323..1979    -  CDS            cat: CAT_ECOLX - Experimental evidence at protein level: Swiss-Prot protein existence level 1. This enzyme is an effector of chloramphenicol resistance in bacteria. From Escherichia coli. This protein is used as a marker in many commonly used cloning vectors, such as pACYC184.
   1980..2082    -  promoter       cat promoter: promoter of the E. coli cat gene encoding chloramphenicol acetyltransferase
   2203..2346    +  mobile_element IS1 (fragment): prokaryotic transposable element IS1
   2465..2520    -  rep_origin     RSF ori (fragment): Plasmids containing the RSF 1030 origin of replication can be propagated in E. coli cells that contain additional plasmids with compatible origins.
   2608..3153    -  rep_origin     p15A ori: Plasmids containing the medium-copy-number p15A origin of replication can be propagated in E. coli cells that contain a second plasmid with the ColE1 origin.
   3265..3329    -  CDS            TcR (fragment): tetracycline efflux protein; tet; confers resistance to tetracycline
   3344..3365    -  protein_bind   CAP binding site: CAP binding activates transcription in the presence of cAMP. E. coli catabolite activator protein
   3378..4460    -  CDS            lacI: lac repressor; lacI; The lac repressor binds to the lac operator to inhibit transcription in E. coli. This inhibition can be relieved by adding lactose or isopropyl-β-D-thiogalactopyranoside (IPTG).
   4461..4538    -  promoter       lacI promoter: lacI
   4546..4581    -  CDS            TcR (fragment): tetracycline efflux protein; tet; confers resistance to tetracycline
   4584..4602    +  promoter       T7 promoter: promoter for bacteriophage T7 RNA polymerase
   4603..4627    +  protein_bind   lac operator: The lac repressor binds to the lac operator to inhibit transcription in E. coli. This inhibition can be relieved by adding lactose or isopropyl-β-D-thiogalactopyranoside (IPTG). lac repressor encoded by lacI
   4642..4664    +  RBS            RBS: efficient ribosome binding site from bacteriophage T7 gene 10 (Olins and Rangwala, 1989)
   4671..5150    +  CDS            ecDHFR: E. coli dihydrofolate reductase; folA
>Addgene plasmid #191312 | pTETDuet_F31YDHFR_R127ATS | addgene full sequence | sequence record 410900 | Addgene NGS Result
CTTAAGTCGAACAGAAAGTAATCGTATTGTACATCCCTATCAGTGATAGAGATTGACATCCCTATCAGTG
ATAGAGATACTGAGCACATCAGCAGGACGCACTGACCGAATTCATTAAAGAGGAGAAAGGTACCATGCTG
CAGATCTCATGAAACAGTACCTGGAGCTGATGCAAAAAGTTCTGGATGAGGGTACCCAGAAAAACGACCG
CACGGGTACCGGAACGCTGAGCATTTTTGGCCATCAGATGCGTTTTAACCTGCAGGACGGATTCCCGCTG
GTTACGACCAAACGCTGCCACCTGCGTAGCATTATTCATGAGCTGCTGTGGTTTCTGCAAGGTGACACTA
ACATCGCGTATCTGCACGAAAACAATGTGACGATCTGGGATGAATGGGCCGATGAAAACGGCGATCTGGG
CCCAGTGTATGGTAAACAGTGGCGCGCCTGGCCAACGCCAGATGGCCGCCACATCGATCAGATCACGACC
GTGCTGAATCAACTGAAAAACGACCCGGACAGCCGCGCCATTATTGTTTCCGCGTGGAATGTGGGTGAAC
TGGATAAAATGGCGCTGGCGCCGTGCCATGCATTCTTCCAGTTTTACGTTGCGGACGGTAAGCTGAGCTG
TCAACTTTATCAGCGCAGCTGCGATGTTTTCCTCGGCCTGCCGTTCAATATCGCCAGCTACGCGTTACTG
GTGCATATGATGGCGCAGCAGTGCGACCTGGAGGTGGGTGATTTTGTCTGGACCGGCGGTGATACCCACC
TGTACAGCAACCATATGGACCAAACGCATCTGCAATTGAGCCGTGAGCCGCGTCCGCTGCCGAAACTGAT
TATTAAGCGCAAACCCGAGAGCATCTTTGACTATCGTTTCGAAGACTTCGAGATTGAAGGCTACGATCCG
CACCCGGGTATCAAAGCGCCGGTGGCTATCTAACTCGAGTCTGGTAAAGAAACCGCTGCTGCGAAATTTG
AACGCCAGCACATGGACTCGTCTACTAGCGCAGCTTAATTAACCTAGGCTGCTGCCACCGCTGAGCAATA
ACTAGCATAACCCCTTGGGGCCTCTAAACGGGTCTTGAGGGGTTTTTTGCTGAAACCTCAGGCATTTGAG
AAGCACACGGTCACACTGCTTCCGGTAGTCAATAAACCGGTAAACCAGCAATAGACATAAGCGGCTATTT
AACGACCCTGCCCTGAACCGACGACCGGGTCGAATTTGCTTTCGAATTTCTGCCATTCATCCGCTTATTA
TCACTTATTCAGGCGTAGCAACCAGGCGTTTAAGGGCACCAATAACTGCCTTAAAAAAATTACGCCCCGC
CCTGCCACTCATCGCAGTACTGTTGTAATTCATTAAGCATTCTGCCGACATGGAAGCCATCACAAACGGC
ATGATGAACCTGAATCGCCAGCGGCATCAGCACCTTGTCGCCTTGCGTATAATATTTGCCCATAGTGAAA
ACGGGGGCGAAGAAGTTGTCCATATTGGCCACGTTTAAATCAAAACTGGTGAAACTCACCCAGGGATTGG
CTGAGACGAAAAACATATTCTCAATAAACCCTTTAGGGAAATAGGCCAGGTTTTCACCGTAACACGCCAC
ATCTTGCGAATATATGTGTAGAAACTGCCGGAAATCGTCGTGGTATTCACTCCAGAGCGATGAAAACGTT
TCAGTTTGCTCATGGAAAACGGTGTAACAAGGGTGAACACTATCCCATATCACCAGCTCACCGTCTTTCA
TTGCCATACGGAACTCCGGATGAGCATTCATCAGGCGGGCAAGAATGTGAATAAAGGCCGGATAAAACTT
GTGCTTATTTTTCTTTACGGTCTTTAAAAAGGCCGTAATATCCAGCTGAACGGTCTGGTTATAGGTACAT
TGAGCAACTGACTGAAATGCCTCAAAATGTTCTTTACGATGCCATTGGGATATATCAACGGTGGTATATC
CAGTGATTTTTTTCTCCATTTTAGCTTCCTTAGCTCCTGAAAATCTCGATAACTCAAAAAATACGCCCGG
TAGTGATCTTATTTCATTATGGTGAAAGTTGGAACCTCTTACGTGCCGATCAACGTCTCATTTTCGCCAA
AAGTTGGCCCAGGGCTTCCCGGTATCAACAGGGACACCAGGATTTATTTATTCTGCGAAGTGATCTTCCG
TCACAGGTATTTATTCGGCGCAAAGTGCGTCGGGTGATGCTGCCAACTTACTGATTTAGTGTATGATGGT
GTTTTTGAGGTGCTCCAGTGGCTTCTGTTTCTATCAGCTGTCCCTCCTGTTCAGCTACTGACGGGGTGGT
GCGTAACGGCAAAAGCACCGCCGGACATCAGCGCTAGCGGAGTGTATACTGGCTTACTATGTTGGCACTG
ATGAGGGTGTCAGTGAAGTGCTTCATGTGGCAGGAGAAAAAAGGCTGCACCGGTGCGTCAGCAGAATATG
TGATACAGGATATATTCCGCTTCCTCGCTCACTGACTCGCTACGCTCGGTCGTTCGACTGCGGCGAGCGG
AAATGGCTTACGAACGGGGCGGAGATTTCCTGGAAGATGCCAGGAAGATACTTAACAGGGAAGTGAGAGG
GCCGCGGCAAAGCCGTTTTTCCATAGGCTCCGCCCCCCTGACAAGCATCACGAAATCTGACGCTCAAATC
AGTGGTGGCGAAACCCGACAGGACTATAAAGATACCAGGCGTTTCCCCCTGGCGGCTCCCTCGTGCGCTC
TCCTGTTCCTGCCTTTCGGTTTACCGGTGTCATTCCGCTGTTATGGCCGCGTTTGTCTCATTCCACGCCT
GACACTCAGTTCCGGGTAGGCAGTTCGCTCCAAGCTGGACTGTATGCACGAACCCCCCGTTCAGTCCGAC
CGCTGCGCCTTATCCGGTAACTATCGTCTTGAGTCCAACCCGGAAAGACATGCAAAAGCACCACTGGCAG
CAGCCACTGGTAATTGATTTAGAGGAGTTAGTCTTGAAGTCATGCGCCGGTTAAGGCTAAACTGAAAGGA
CAAGTTTTGGTGACTGCGCTCCTCCAAGCCAGTTACCTCGGTTCAAAGAGTTGGTAGCTCAGAGAACCTT
CGAAAAACCGCCCTGCAAGGCGGTTTTTTCGTTTKCAGAGCAAGAGATTACGCGCAGACCAAAACGATCT
CAAGAAGATCATCTTATTAATCAGATAAAATATTTCTAGATTTCAGTGCAATTTATCTCTTCAAATGTAG
CACCTGAAGTCAGCCCCATACGATATAAGTTGTAATTCTCATGTTAGTCATGCCCCGCGCCCACCGGAAG
GAGCTGACTGGGTTGAAGGCTCTCAAGGGCATCGGTCGAGATCCCGGTGCCTAATGAGTGAGCTAACTTA
CATTAATTGCGTTGCGCTCACTGCCCGCTTTCCAGTCGGGAAACCTGTCGTGCCAGCTGCATTAATGAAT
CGGCCAACGCGCGGGGAGAGGCGGTTTGCGTATTGGGCGCCAGGGTGGTTTTTCTTTTCACCAGTGAGAC
GGGCAACAGCTGATTGCCCTTCACCGCCTGGCCCTGAGAGAGTTGCAGCAAGCGGTCCACGCTGGTTTGC
CCCAGCAGGCGAAAATCCTGTTTGATGGTGGTTAACGGCGGGATATAACATGAGCTGTCTTCGGTATCGT
CGTATCCCACTACCGAGATGTCCGCACCAACGCGCAGCCCGGACTCGGTAATGGCGCGCATTGCGCCCAG
CGCCATCTGATCGTTGGCAACCAGCATCGCAGTGGGAACGATGCCCTCATTCAGCATTTGCATGGTTTGT
TGAAAACCGGACATGGCACTCCAGTCGCCTTCCCGTTCCGCTATCGGCTGAATTTGATTGCGAGTGAGAT
ATTTATGCCAGCCAGCCAGACGCAGACGCGCCGAGACAGAACTTAATGGGCCCGCTAACAGCGCGATTTG
CTGGTGACCCAATGCGACCAGATGCTCCACGCCCAGTCGCGTACCGTCTTCATGGGAGAAAATAATACTG
TTGATGGGTGTCTGGTCAGAGACATCAAGAAATAACGCCGGAACATTAGTGCAGGCAGCTTCCACAGCAA
TGGCATCCTGGTCATCCAGCGGATAGTTAATGATCAGCCCACTGACGCGTTGCGCGAGAAGATTGTGCAC
CGCCGCTTTACAGGCTTCGACGCCGCTTCGTTCTACCATCGACACCACCACGCTGGCACCCAGTTGATCG
GCGCGAGATTTAATCGCCGCGACAATTTGCGACGGCGCGTGCAGGGCCAGACTGGAGGTGGCAACGCCAA
TCAGCAACGACTGTTTGCCCGCCAGTTGTTGTGCCACGCGGTTGGGAATGTAATTCAGCTCCGCCATCGC
CGCTTCCACTTTTTCCCGCGTTTTCGCAGAAACGTGGCTGGCCTGGTTCACCACGCGGGAAACGGTCTGA
TAAGAGACACCGGCATACTCTGCGACATCGTATAACGTTACTGGTTTCACATTCACCACCCTGAATTGAC
TCTCTTCCGGGCGCTATCATGCCATACCGCGAAAGGTTTTGCGCCATTCGATGGTGTCCGGGATCTCGAC
GCTCTCCCTTATGCGACTCCTGCATTAGGAAATTAATACGACTCACTATAGGGGAATTGTGAGCGGATAA
CAATTCCCCTGTAGAAATAATTTTGTTTAACTTTAATAAGGAGATATACCATGATCAGTCTGATTGCGGC
GTTAGCGGTAGATCGCGTTATCGGCATGGAAAACGCCATGCCGTGGAACCTGCCTGCCGATCTCGCCTGG
TATAAACGCAACACCTTAAATAAACCCGTGATTATGGGCCGCCATACCTGGGAATCAATCGGTCGTCCGT
TGCCAGGACGCAAAAATATTATCCTCAGCAGTCAACCGGGTACGGACGATCGCGTAACGTGGGTGAAGTC
GGTGGATGAAGCCATCGCGGCGTGTGGTGACGTACCAGAAATCATGGTGATTGGCGGCGGTCGCGTTTAT
GAACAGTTCTTGCCAAAAGCGCAAAAACTGTATCTGACGCATATCGACGCAGAAGTGGAAGGCGACACCC
ATTTCCCGGATTACGAGCCGGATGACTGGGAATCGGTATTCAGCGAATTCCACGATGCTGATGCGCAGAA
CTCTCACAGCTATTGCTTTGAGATTCTGGAGCGGCGGTAACAGGCGTCGACAAGCTTGCGGCCGCATAAT
G
