Features (pLannotate 1.2.2; 19 found; start..end, strand, type, name):
     34..107     +  promoter       PLtetO-1 promoter: modified phage lambda PL promoter with tet operator sites (Lutz and Bujard, 1997)
    149..940     +  CDS            thyA: TYSY_ECO57 - Experimental evidence at protein level: Swiss-Prot protein existence level 1. Catalyzes the reductive methylation of 2'-deoxyuridine-5'- monophosphate (dUMP) to 2'-deoxythymidine-5'-monophosphate (dTMP) while utilizing 5,10-methylenetetrahydrofolate (mTHF) as the methyl donor and reductant in the reaction, yielding dihydrofolate (DHF) as a by- product. This enzymatic reaction provides an intracellular de novo source of dTMP, an essential precursor for DNA biosynthesis. From Escherichia coli O157:H7.
    956..997     +  CDS            S-Tag (fragment): affinity and epitope tag derived from pancreatic ribonuclease A
   1027..1044    +  CDS            SET1 (fragment): solubility-enhancement tag derived from T7 phage gene 10B
   1052..1099    +  terminator     T7 terminator: transcription terminator for bacteriophage T7 RNA polymerase
   1323..1979    -  CDS            cat: CAT_ECOLX - Experimental evidence at protein level: Swiss-Prot protein existence level 1. This enzyme is an effector of chloramphenicol resistance in bacteria. From Escherichia coli. This protein is used as a marker in many commonly used cloning vectors, such as pACYC184.
   1980..2082    -  promoter       cat promoter: promoter of the E. coli cat gene encoding chloramphenicol acetyltransferase
   2203..2346    +  mobile_element IS1 (fragment): prokaryotic transposable element IS1
   2465..2520    -  rep_origin     RSF ori (fragment): Plasmids containing the RSF 1030 origin of replication can be propagated in E. coli cells that contain additional plasmids with compatible origins.
   2608..3153    -  rep_origin     p15A ori: Plasmids containing the medium-copy-number p15A origin of replication can be propagated in E. coli cells that contain a second plasmid with the ColE1 origin.
   3265..3329    -  CDS            TcR (fragment): tetracycline efflux protein; tet; confers resistance to tetracycline
   3344..3365    -  protein_bind   CAP binding site: CAP binding activates transcription in the presence of cAMP. E. coli catabolite activator protein
   3378..4460    -  CDS            lacI: lac repressor; lacI; The lac repressor binds to the lac operator to inhibit transcription in E. coli. This inhibition can be relieved by adding lactose or isopropyl-β-D-thiogalactopyranoside (IPTG).
   4461..4538    -  promoter       lacI promoter: lacI
   4546..4581    -  CDS            TcR (fragment): tetracycline efflux protein; tet; confers resistance to tetracycline
   4584..4602    +  promoter       T7 promoter: promoter for bacteriophage T7 RNA polymerase
   4603..4627    +  protein_bind   lac operator: The lac repressor binds to the lac operator to inhibit transcription in E. coli. This inhibition can be relieved by adding lactose or isopropyl-β-D-thiogalactopyranoside (IPTG). lac repressor encoded by lacI
   4642..4664    +  RBS            RBS: efficient ribosome binding site from bacteriophage T7 gene 10 (Olins and Rangwala, 1989)
   4671..5150    +  CDS            ecDHFR: E. coli dihydrofolate reductase; folA
>Addgene plasmid #191312 | pTETDuet_F31YDHFR_R127ATS Sequencing Result | analyzer sequence | sequence record 378512
CTTAAGTCGAACAGAAAGTAATCGTATTGTACATCCCTATCAGTGATAGAGATTGACATCCCTATCAGTG
ATAGAGATACTGAGCACATCAGCAGGACGCACTGACCGAATTCATTAAAGAGGAGAAAGGTACCATGCTG
CAGATCTCATGAAACAGTACCTGGAGCTGATGCAAAAAGTTCTGGATGAGGGTACCCAGAAAAACGACCG
CACGGGTACCGGAACGCTGAGCATTTTTGGCCATCAGATGCGTTTTAACCTGCAGGACGGATTCCCGCTG
GTTACGACCAAACGCTGCCACCTGCGTAGCATTATTCATGAGCTGCTGTGGTTTCTGCAAGGTGACACTA
ACATCGCGTATCTGCACGAAAACAATGTGACGATCTGGGATGAATGGGCCGATGAAAACGGCGATCTGGG
CCCAGTGTATGGTAAACAGTGGCGCGCCTGGCCAACGCCAGATGGCCGCCACATCGATCAGATCACGACC
GTGCTGAATCAACTGAAAAACGACCCGGACAGCCGCGCCATTATTGTTTCCGCGTGGAATGTGGGTGAAC
TGGATAAAATGGCGCTGGCGCCGTGCCATGCATTCTTCCAGTTTTACGTTGCGGACGGTAAGCTGAGCTG
TCAACTTTATCAGCGCAGCTGCGATGTTTTCCTCGGCCTGCCGTTCAATATCGCCAGCTACGCGTTACTG
GTGCATATGATGGCGCAGCAGTGCGACCTGGAGGTGGGTGATTTTGTCTGGACCGGCGGTGATACCCACC
TGTACAGCAACCATATGGACCAAACGCATCTGCAATTGAGCCGTGAGCCGCGTCCGCTGCCGAAACTGAT
TATTAAGCGCAAACCCGAGAGCATCTTTGACTATCGTTTCGAAGACTTCGAGATTGAAGGCTACGATCCG
CACCCGGGTATCAAAGCGCCGGTGGCTATCTAACTCGAGTCTGGTAAAGAAACCGCTGCTGCGAAATTTG
AACGCCAGCACATGGACTCGTCTACTAGCGCAGCTTAATTAACCTAGGCTGCTGCCACCGCTGAGCAATA
ACTAGCATAACCCCTTGGGGCCTCTAAACGGGTCTTGAGGGGTTTTTTGCTGAAACCTCAGGCATTTGAG
AAGCACACGGTCACACTGCTTCCGGTAGTCAATAAACCGGTAAACCAGCAATAGACATAAGCGGCTATTT
AACGACCCTGCCCTGAACCGACGACCGGGTCGAATTTGCTTTCGAATTTCTGCCATTCATCCGCTTATTA
TCACTTATTCAGGCGTAGCAACCAGGCGTTTAAGGGCACCAATAACTGCCTTAAAAAAATTACGCCCCGC
CCTGCCACTCATCGCAGTACTGTTGTAATTCATTAAGCATTCTGCCGACATGGAAGCCATCACAAACGGC
ATGATGAACCTGAATCGCCAGCGGCATCAGCACCTTGTCGCCTTGCGTATAATATTTGCCCATAGTGAAA
ACGGGGGCGAAGAAGTTGTCCATATTGGCCACGTTTAAATCAAAACTGGTGAAACTCACCCAGGGATTGG
CTGAGACGAAAAACATATTCTCAATAAACCCTTTAGGGAAATAGGCCAGGTTTTCACCGTAACACGCCAC
ATCTTGCGAATATATGTGTAGAAACTGCCGGAAATCGTCGTGGTATTCACTCCAGAGCGATGAAAACGTT
TCAGTTTGCTCATGGAAAACGGTGTAACAAGGGTGAACACTATCCCATATCACCAGCTCACCGTCTTTCA
TTGCCATACGGAACTCCGGATGAGCATTCATCAGGCGGGCAAGAATGTGAATAAAGGCCGGATAAAACTT
GTGCTTATTTTTCTTTACGGTCTTTAAAAAGGCCGTAATATCCAGCTGAACGGTCTGGTTATAGGTACAT
TGAGCAACTGACTGAAATGCCTCAAAATGTTCTTTACGATGCCATTGGGATATATCAACGGTGGTATATC
CAGTGATTTTTTTCTCCATTTTAGCTTCCTTAGCTCCTGAAAATCTCGATAACTCAAAAAATACGCCCGG
TAGTGATCTTATTTCATTATGGTGAAAGTTGGAACCTCTTACGTGCCGATCAACGTCTCATTTTCGCCAA
AAGTTGGCCCAGGGCTTCCCGGTATCAACAGGGACACCAGGATTTATTTATTCTGCGAAGTGATCTTCCG
TCACAGGTATTTATTCGGCGCAAAGTGCGTCGGGTGATGCTGCCAACTTACTGATTTAGTGTATGATGGT
GTTTTTGAGGTGCTCCAGTGGCTTCTGTTTCTATCAGCTGTCCCTCCTGTTCAGCTACTGACGGGGTGGT
GCGTAACGGCAAAAGCACCGCCGGACATCAGCGCTAGCGGAGTGTATACTGGCTTACTATGTTGGCACTG
ATGAGGGTGTCAGTGAAGTGCTTCATGTGGCAGGAGAAAAAAGGCTGCACCGGTGCGTCAGCAGAATATG
TGATACAGGATATATTCCGCTTCCTCGCTCACTGACTCGCTACGCTCGGTCGTTCGACTGCGGCGAGCGG
AAATGGCTTACGAACGGGGCGGAGATTTCCTGGAAGATGCCAGGAAGATACTTAACAGGGAAGTGAGAGG
GCCGCGGCAAAGCCGTTTTTCCATAGGCTCCGCCCCCCTGACAAGCATCACGAAATCTGACGCTCAAATC
AGTGGTGGCGAAACCCGACAGGACTATAAAGATACCAGGCGTTTCCCCCTGGCGGCTCCCTCGTGCGCTC
TCCTGTTCCTGCCTTTCGGTTTACCGGTGTCATTCCGCTGTTATGGCCGCGTTTGTCTCATTCCACGCCT
GACACTCAGTTCCGGGTAGGCAGTTCGCTCCAAGCTGGACTGTATGCACGAACCCCCCGTTCAGTCCGAC
CGCTGCGCCTTATCCGGTAACTATCGTCTTGAGTCCAACCCGGAAAGACATGCAAAAGCACCACTGGCAG
CAGCCACTGGTAATTGATTTAGAGGAGTTAGTCTTGAAGTCATGCGCCGGTTAAGGCTAAACTGAAAGGA
CAAGTTTTGGTGACTGCGCTCCTCCAAGCCAGTTACCTCGGTTCAAAGAGTTGGTAGCTCAGAGAACCTT
CGAAAAACCGCCCTGCAAGGCGGTTTTTTCGTTTTCAGAGCAAGAGATTACGCGCAGACCAAAACGATCT
CAAGAAGATCATCTTATTAATCAGATAAAATATTTCTAGATTTCAGTGCAATTTATCTCTTCAAATGTAG
CACCTGAAGTCAGCCCCATACGATATAAGTTGTAATTCTCATGTTAGTCATGCCCCGCGCCCACCGGAAG
GAGCTGACTGGGTTGAAGGCTCTCAAGGGCATCGGTCGAGATCCCGGTGCCTAATGAGTGAGCTAACTTA
CATTAATTGCGTTGCGCTCACTGCCCGCTTTCCAGTCGGGAAACCTGTCGTGCCAGCTGCATTAATGAAT
CGGCCAACGCGCGGGGAGAGGCGGTTTGCGTATTGGGCGCCAGGGTGGTTTTTCTTTTCACCAGTGAGAC
GGGCAACAGCTGATTGCCCTTCACCGCCTGGCCCTGAGAGAGTTGCAGCAAGCGGTCCACGCTGGTTTGC
CCCAGCAGGCGAAAATCCTGTTTGATGGTGGTTAACGGCGGGATATAACATGAGCTGTCTTCGGTATCGT
CGTATCCCACTACCGAGATGTCCGCACCAACGCGCAGCCCGGACTCGGTAATGGCGCGCATTGCGCCCAG
CGCCATCTGATCGTTGGCAACCAGCATCGCAGTGGGAACGATGCCCTCATTCAGCATTTGCATGGTTTGT
TGAAAACCGGACATGGCACTCCAGTCGCCTTCCCGTTCCGCTATCGGCTGAATTTGATTGCGAGTGAGAT
ATTTATGCCAGCCAGCCAGACGCAGACGCGCCGAGACAGAACTTAATGGGCCCGCTAACAGCGCGATTTG
CTGGTGACCCAATGCGACCAGATGCTCCACGCCCAGTCGCGTACCGTCTTCATGGGAGAAAATAATACTG
TTGATGGGTGTCTGGTCAGAGACATCAAGAAATAACGCCGGAACATTAGTGCAGGCAGCTTCCACAGCAA
TGGCATCCTGGTCATCCAGCGGATAGTTAATGATCAGCCCACTGACGCGTTGCGCGAGAAGATTGTGCAC
CGCCGCTTTACAGGCTTCGACGCCGCTTCGTTCTACCATCGACACCACCACGCTGGCACCCAGTTGATCG
GCGCGAGATTTAATCGCCGCGACAATTTGCGACGGCGCGTGCAGGGCCAGACTGGAGGTGGCAACGCCAA
TCAGCAACGACTGTTTGCCCGCCAGTTGTTGTGCCACGCGGTTGGGAATGTAATTCAGCTCCGCCATCGC
CGCTTCCACTTTTTCCCGCGTTTTCGCAGAAACGTGGCTGGCCTGGTTCACCACGCGGGAAACGGTCTGA
TAAGAGACACCGGCATACTCTGCGACATCGTATAACGTTACTGGTTTCACATTCACCACCCTGAATTGAC
TCTCTTCCGGGCGCTATCATGCCATACCGCGAAAGGTTTTGCGCCATTCGATGGTGTCCGGGATCTCGAC
GCTCTCCCTTATGCGACTCCTGCATTAGGAAATTAATACGACTCACTATAGGGGAATTGTGAGCGGATAA
CAATTCCCCTGTAGAAATAATTTTGTTTAACTTTAATAAGGAGATATACCATGATCAGTCTGATTGCGGC
GTTAGCGGTAGATCGCGTTATCGGCATGGAAAACGCCATGCCGTGGAACCTGCCTGCCGATCTCGCCTGG
TATAAACGCAACACCTTAAATAAACCCGTGATTATGGGCCGCCATACCTGGGAATCAATCGGTCGTCCGT
TGCCAGGACGCAAAAATATTATCCTCAGCAGTCAACCGGGTACGGACGATCGCGTAACGTGGGTGAAGTC
GGTGGATGAAGCCATCGCGGCGTGTGGTGACGTACCAGAAATCATGGTGATTGGCGGCGGTCGCGTTTAT
GAACAGTTCTTGCCAAAAGCGCAAAAACTGTATCTGACGCATATCGACGCAGAAGTGGAAGTCGACACCC
ATTTCCCGGATTACGAGCCGGATGACTGGGAATCGGTATTCAGCGAATTCCACGATGCTGATGCGCAGAA
CTCTCACAGCTATTGCTTTGAGATTCTGGAGCGGCGGTAACAGGCGTCGACAAGCTTGCGGCCGCATAAT
G
